Addgene plasmid #147791: pCIneo-lambdaN-HA-HsDCP2_1-395_V
Purpose: Mammalian Expression of HsDCP2_1-395
Depositing lab: Elisa Izaurralde. Depositing organization: Max Planck Institute for Developmental Biology. Publication: The activation of the decapping enzyme DCP2 by DCP1 occurs on the EDC4 scaffold and involves a conserved loop in DCP1. Chang CT, Bercovich N, Loh B, Jonas S, Izaurralde E. Nucleic Acids Res. 2014 Apr;42(8):5217-33. doi: 10.1093/nar/gku129. Epub 2014 Feb 8. PubMed 24510189.
Backbone
  Vector backbone: pCI-neo
  Vector type: Mammalian Expression
Growth in bacteria
  Bacterial resistance: Ampicillin, 100 μg/mL
  Growth temperature: 37°C
  Growth strain: DH5alpha
  Copy number: High Copy
Gene/Insert
  Gene/Insert name: HsDCP2_1-395
  Species: H. sapiens (human)
  Entrez Gene: DCP2 (a.k.a. NUDT20)
  Cloning method: Unknown
Terms and licenses: Academic/Nonprofit Terms; Industry Terms: Not Available to Industry
Depositor comments: ORF extracted fromNCBI: AY135173.1 Plasmids from this collection were made available to the research community and donated after the lab closed. Please note that the sequence provided by the depositing laboratory may be theoretical/predicted or based on Sanger sequencing results. There may be discrepancies between sequencing results obtained by Addgene and the depositor sequence. If an Addgene verified sequence is not available, please contact before placing your order to request that our lab fully sequence the plasmid.
How to cite: pCIneo-lambdaN-HA-HsDCP2_1-395_V was a gift from Elisa Izaurralde (Addgene plasmid # 147791 ; http://n2t.net/addgene:147791 ; RRID:Addgene_147791)
