[The description below was written by a language model from this plasmid's Addgene catalogue record and pLannotate feature annotations shown in this document.]
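Description:
pCIneo-lambdaN-HA-HsDCP2_1-395_V is a 6,763 nt mammalian expression plasmid built on the pCI-neo backbone. It is maintained in E. coli through a high-copy ColE1/pUC-type origin and selected with ampicillin via the β-lactamase gene. An f1 origin is also present, which permits single-stranded DNA production. For selection in mammalian cells, the backbone carries a neomycin phosphotransferase cassette driven by the SV40 enhancer/early promoter and terminated by a synthetic poly(A) signal, which allows G418 selection of stable transfectants.

The expression cassette uses the human CMV immediate early enhancer and promoter, followed by a chimeric β-globin/immunoglobulin intron that generally improves transcript processing and expression, and ends with the SV40 polyadenylation signal. The open reading frame begins with a short fragment of the bacteriophage lambda N protein, followed by an HA epitope (annotated as a fragment of a 3xHA tag, its length consistent with a single copy). Both are fused to the N-terminal side of human DCP2 residues 1–395, a truncated form of the mRNA decapping enzyme (also known as NUDT20). Flanking T7 and T3 promoters are backbone elements usable for in vitro transcription or sequencing.

The lambda N peptide binds BoxB RNA hairpins, so fusions of this type are typically used in tethering assays, where the protein is recruited to a BoxB-containing reporter mRNA to test its effect on mRNA stability or translation. The HA tag allows detection and immunoprecipitation. The record itself states only mammalian expression as the purpose, in the context of work on DCP2 activation by DCP1 on the EDC4 scaffold. The depositor sequence may be theoretical rather than fully verified.
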