Features (pLannotate 1.2.2; 21 found; start..end, strand, type, name):
    140..517     +  enhancer       CMV enhancer: human cytomegalovirus immediate early enhancer
    518..729     +  promoter       CMV promoter: human cytomegalovirus (CMV) immediate early promoter
    890..1022    +  intron         chimeric intron: chimera between introns from human β-globin and immunoglobulin heavy chain genes
   1067..1085    +  promoter       T7 promoter: promoter for bacteriophage T7 RNA polymerase
   1104..1169    +  CDS            N (fragment): REGN_LAMBD - Experimental evidence at protein level: Swiss-Prot protein existence level 1. Plays a role as a transcriptional antitermination factor that allows the virus to initiate its lytic phase. Activates expression of the delayed viral early genes by modifying host RNA polymerase (RNAP) into a form that is resistant to termination signals. This antitermination function requires the host NusA protein which serves to stabilize the interaction between antitermination protein N and host RNA polymerase. From Escherichia phage lambda (Bacteriophage lambda).
   1194..1220    +  CDS            3xHA (fragment): three tandem HA epitope tags
   1233..2417    +  CDS            DCP2 (fragment) (sequence partly withheld): DCP2_HUMAN - Also known as NUDT20. Experimental evidence at protein level: Swiss-Prot protein existence level 1. Decapping metalloenzyme that catalyzes the cleavage of the cap structure on mRNAs (PubMed:12417715, PubMed:12218187, PubMed:12923261, PubMed:21070968, PubMed:28002401). Removes the 7- methyl guanine cap structure from mRNA molecules, yielding a 5'- phosphorylated mRNA fragment and 7m-GDP (PubMed:12486012, PubMed:12923261, PubMed:21070968, PubMed:28002401). Necessary for the degradation of mRNAs, both in normal mRNA turnover and in nonsense- mediated mRNA decay (PubMed:14527413). Pla
   2432..2449    -  promoter       T3 promoter (fragment): promoter for bacteriophage T3 RNA polymerase
   2467..2588    -  polyA_signal   SV40 poly(A) signal: SV40 polyadenylation signal
   2611..2679    -  CDS            large T antigen (fragment): large T antigen from SV40 (simian virus 40)
   2703..2770    +  CDS            lacZα (fragment): LacZα fragment of β-galactosidase; lacZ fragment
   2774..3202    +  rep_origin     f1 ori (sequence partly withheld): f1 bacteriophage origin of replication; arrow indicates direction of (+) strand synthesis
   3230..3281    -  misc_feature   bom (fragment): basis of mobility region from pBR322
   3346..3703    +  promoter       SV40 promoter: SV40 enhancer and early promoter
   3754..4545    +  CDS            neo: KKA2_KLEPN - Also known as kan, nptII. Experimental evidence at protein level: Swiss-Prot protein existence level 1. Resistance to kanamycin, neomycin, paromomycin, ribostamycin, butirosin and gentamicin B. From Klebsiella pneumoniae.
   4612..4660    +  polyA_signal   poly(A) signal: synthetic polyadenylation signal
   4680..4734    -  misc_feature   bom (fragment): basis of mobility region from pBR322
   4836..4871    -  CDS            rop (fragment): Rop protein, which maintains plasmids at low copy number; rop
   4966..5070    +  promoter       AmpR promoter: bla
   5071..5931    +  CDS            AmpR: β-lactamase; bla; confers resistance to ampicillin, carbenicillin, and related antibiotics
   6102..6690    +  rep_origin     ori: high-copy-number ColE1/pMB1/pBR322/pUC origin of replication
>Addgene plasmid #147791 | pCIneo-lambdaN-HA-HsDCP2_1-395_V | depositor full sequence | sequence record 290238 | Full Sequence
TCAATATTGGCCATTAGCCATATTATTCATTGGTTATATAGCATAAATCAATATTGGCTATTGGCCATTG
CATACGTTGTATCTATATCATAATATGTACATTTATATTGGCTCATGTCCAATATGACCGCCATGTTGGC
ATTGATTATTGACTAGTTATTAATAGTAATCAATTACGGGGTCATTAGTTCATAGCCCATATATGGAGTT
CCGCGTTACATAACTTACGGTAAATGGCCCGCCTGGCTGACCGCCCAACGACCCCCGCCCATTGACGTCA
ATAATGACGTATGTTCCCATAGTAACGCCAATAGGGACTTTCCATTGACGTCAATGGGTGGAGTATTTAC
GGTAAACTGCCCACTTGGCAGTACATCAAGTGTATCATATGCCAAGTCCGCCCCCTATTGACGTCAATGA
CGGTAAATGGCCCGCCTGGCATTATGCCCAGTACATGACCTTACGGGACTTTCCTACTTGGCAGTACATC
TACGTATTAGTCATCGCTATTACCATGGTGATGCGGTTTTGGCAGTACACCAATGGGCGTGGATAGCGGT
TTGACTCACGGGGATTTCCAAGTCTCCACCCCATTGACGTCAATGGGAGTTTGTTTTGGCACCAAAATCA
ACGGGACTTTCCAAAATGTCGTAACAACTGCGATCGCCCGCCCCGTTGACGCAAATGGGCGGTAGGCGTG
TACGGTGGGAGGTCTATATAAGCAGAGCTCGTTTAGTGAACCGTCAGATCACTAGAAGCTTTATTGCGGT
AGTTTATCACAGTTAAATTGCTAACGCAGTCAGTGCTTCTGACACAACAGTCTCGAACTTAAGCTGCAGT
GACTCTCTTAAGGTAGCCTTGCAGAAGTTGGTCGTGAGGCACTGGGCAGGTAAGTATCAAGGTTACAAGA
CAGGTTTAAGGAGACCAATAGAAACTGGGCTTGTCGAGACAGAGAAGACTCTTGCGTTTCTGATAGGCAC
CTATTGGTCTTACTGACATCCACTTTGCCTTTCTCTCCACAGGTGTCCACTCCCAGTTCAATTACAGCTC
TTAAGGCTAGAGTACTTAATACGACTCACTATAGGCTAGCAATTGCGGCCACCATGGACGCACAAACACG
ACGACGTGAGCGTCGCGCTGAGAAACAAGCTCAATGGAAAGCTGCAAACGGTGGATCTCCTCCACATATG
GCTTACCCATACGATGTTCCAGATTACGCTCCTCCACTCGAGATGGAGACCAAACGGGTGGAGATTCCCG
GCAGCGTCCTGGACGATCTCTGCAGCCGATTTATTTTGCATATTCCCAGCGAGGAAAGAGACAATGCAAT
CCGAGTGTGTTTTCAGATTGAACTTGCCCATTGGTTTTACTTGGATTTCTACATGCAGAACACACCAGGA
TTACCTCAGTGTGGGATAAGAGACTTTGCTAAAGCTGTCTTCAGTCATTGTCCGTTTTTGCTGCCTCAAG
GTGAAGATGTGGAAAAAGTTTTGGATGAATGGAAGGAATATAAAATG
[447 nt withheld, positions 1518-1964]
GATTCCTCAGACAGTGACAATGGATTTTCCTCAACTGGTAGCACGCCGGCTAAACCCACTGTGGAAAAAT
TGAGTCGAACCAAATTCCGCCACAGTCAGCAGTTATTTCCTGACGGTTCTCCTGGTGACCAGTGGGTAAA
GCACAGGCAACCACTGCAGCAAAAGCCATATAATAATCATTCTGAAATGTCTGACCTTTTAAAAGGAAAG
AATCAAAGTATGAGGGGAAATGGCAGAAAACAGTATCAAGATTCACCTAATCAAAAGAAAAGAACAAATG
GGCTTCAGCCAGCAAAGCAGCAGAATTCTTTGATGAAGTGTGAAAAGAAACTTCATCCACGGAAACTTCA
GGATAATTTTGAAACAGATGCTGTATATGACTTGCCTAGCTCCAGTGAAGACCAGTTGCTAGAACATGCC
GAGGGACAGCCCGTGGCATGTAATGGACATTGCACTGCGGCCGCTTCCCTTTAGTGAGGGTTAATGCTTC
GAGCAGACATGATAAGATACATTGATGAGTTTGGACAAACCACAACTAGAATGCAGTGAAAAAAATGCTT
TATTTGTGAAATTTGTGATGCTATTGCTTTATTTGTAACCATTATAAGCTGCAATAAACAAGTTAACAAC
AACAATTGCATTCATTTTATGTTTCAGGTTCAGGGGGAGATGTGGGAGGTTTTTTAAAGCAAGTAAAACC
TCTACAAATGTGGTAAAATCCGATAAGGATCGATCCGGGCTGGCGTAATAGCGAAGAGGCCCGCACCGAT
CGCCCTTCCCAACAGTTGCGCAGCCTGAATGGCGAATGG
[124 nt withheld, positions 2774-2897]
C
[91 nt withheld, positions 2899-2989]
A
[49 nt withheld, positions 2991-3039]
CCTTTGACGTTGGAGTCCACGTTCTTT
[37 nt withheld, positions 3067-3103]
ACCCTATCTCGGTCTATTCTTTTGATTTATAAGGGATTTTGCCGATTTCGGCCTATTGGTTAAAAAATGA
GCTGATTTAACAAAAATTTAACGCGAATTTTAACAAAATATTAACGCTTACAATTTCCTGATGCGGTATT
TTCTCCTTACGCATCTGTGCGGTATTTCACACCGCATACGCGGATCTGCGCAGCACCATGGCCTGAAATA
ACCTCTGAAAGAGGAACTTGGTTAGGTACCTTCTGAGGCGGAAAGAACCAGCTGTGGAATGTGTGTCAGT
TAGGGTGTGGAAAGTCCCCAGGCTCCCCAGCAGGCAGAAGTATGCAAAGCATGCATCTCAATTAGTCAGC
AACCAGGTGTGGAAAGTCCCCAGGCTCCCCAGCAGGCAGAAGTATGCAAAGCATGCATCTCAATTAGTCA
GCAACCATAGTCCCGCCCCTAACTCCGCCCATCCCGCCCCTAACTCCGCCCAGTTCCGCCCATTCTCCGC
CCCATGGCTGACTAATTTTTTTTATTTATGCAGAGGCCGAGGCCGCCTCGGCCTCTGAGCTATTCCAGAA
GTAGTGAGGAGGCTTTTTTGGAGGCCTAGGCTTTTGCAAAAAGCTTGATTCTTCTGACACAACAGTCTCG
AACTTAAGGCTAGAGCCACCATGATTGAACAAGATGGATTGCACGCAGGTTCTCCGGCCGCTTGGGTGGA
GAGGCTATTCGGCTATGACTGGGCACAACAGACAATCGGCTGCTCTGATGCCGCCGTGTTCCGGCTGTCA
GCGCAGGGGCGCCCGGTTCTTTTTGTCAAGACCGACCTGTCCGGTGCCCTGAATGAACTGCAGGACGAGG
CAGCGCGGCTATCGTGGCTGGCCACGACGGGCGTTCCTTGCGCAGCTGTGCTCGACGTTGTCACTGAAGC
GGGAAGGGACTGGCTGCTATTGGGCGAAGTGCCGGGGCAGGATCTCCTGTCATCTCACCTTGCTCCTGCC
GAGAAAGTATCCATCATGGCTGATGCAATGCGGCGGCTGCATACGCTTGATCCGGCTACCTGCCCATTCG
ACCACCAAGCGAAACATCGCATCGAGCGAGCACGTACTCGGATGGAAGCCGGTCTTGTCGATCAGGATGA
TCTGGACGAAGAGCATCAGGGGCTCGCGCCAGCCGAACTGTTCGCCAGGCTCAAGGCGCGCATGCCCGAC
GGCGAGGATCTCGTCGTGACCCATGGCGATGCCTGCTTGCCGAATATCATGGTGGAAAATGGCCGCTTTT
CTGGATTCATCGACTGTGGCCGGCTGGGTGTGGCGGACCGCTATCAGGACATAGCGTTGGCTACCCGTGA
TATTGCTGAAGAGCTTGGCGGCGAATGGGCTGACCGCTTCCTCGTGCTTTACGGTATCGCCGCTCCCGAT
TCGCAGCGCATCGCCTTCTATCGCCTTCTTGACGAGTTCTTCTGAGCGGGACTCTGGGGTTCGAAATGAC
CGACCAAGCGACGCCCAACCTGCCATCACGATGGCCGCAATAAAATATCTTTATTTTCATTACATCTGTG
TGTTGGTTTTTTGTGTGAATCGATAGCGATAAGGATCCGCGTATGGTGCACTCTCAGTACAATCTGCTCT
GATGCCGCATAGTTAAGCCAGCCCCGACACCCGCCAACACCCGCTGACGCGCCCTGACGGGCTTGTCTGC
TCCCGGCATCCGCTTACAGACAAGCTGTGACCGTCTCCGGGAGCTGCATGTGTCAGAGGTTTTCACCGTC
ATCACCGAAACGCGCGAGACGAAAGGGCCTCGTGATACGCCTATTTTTATAGGTTAATGTCATGATAATA
ATGGTTTCTTAGACGTCAGGTGGCACTTTTCGGGGAAATGTGCGCGGAACCCCTATTTGTTTATTTTTCT
AAATACATTCAAATATGTATCCGCTCATGAGACAATAACCCTGATAAATGCTTCAATAATATTGAAAAAG
GAAGAGTATGAGTATTCAACATTTCCGTGTCGCCCTTATTCCCTTTTTTGCGGCATTTTGCCTTCCTGTT
TTTGCTCACCCAGAAACGCTGGTGAAAGTAAAAGATGCTGAAGATCAGTTGGGTGCACGAGTGGGTTACA
TCGAACTGGATCTCAACAGCGGTAAGATCCTTGAGAGTTTTCGCCCCGAAGAACGTTTTCCAATGATGAG
CACTTTTAAAGTTCTGCTATGTGGCGCGGTATTATCCCGTATTGACGCCGGGCAAGAGCAACTCGGTCGC
CGCATACACTATTCTCAGAATGACTTGGTTGAGTACTCACCAGTCACAGAAAAGCATCTTACGGATGGCA
TGACAGTAAGAGAATTATGCAGTGCTGCCATAACCATGAGTGATAACACTGCGGCCAACTTACTTCTGAC
AACGATCGGAGGACCGAAGGAGCTAACCGCTTTTTTGCACAACATGGGGGATCATGTAACTCGCCTTGAT
CGTTGGGAACCGGAGCTGAATGAAGCCATACCAAACGACGAGCGTGACACCACGATGCCTGTAGCAATGG
CAACAACGTTGCGCAAACTATTAACTGGCGAACTACTTACTCTAGCTTCCCGGCAACAATTAATAGACTG
GATGGAGGCGGATAAAGTTGCAGGACCACTTCTGCGCTCGGCCCTTCCGGCTGGCTGGTTTATTGCTGAT
AAATCTGGAGCCGGTGAGCGTGGGTCTCGCGGTATCATTGCAGCACTGGGGCCAGATGGTAAGCCCTCCC
GTATCGTAGTTATCTACACGACGGGGAGTCAGGCAACTATGGATGAACGAAATAGACAGATCGCTGAGAT
AGGTGCCTCACTGATTAAGCATTGGTAACTGTCAGACCAAGTTTACTCATATATACTTTAGATTGATTTA
AAACTTCATTTTTAATTTAAAAGGATCTAGGTGAAGATCCTTTTTGATAATCTCATGACCAAAATCCCTT
AACGTGAGTTTTCGTTCCACTGAGCGTCAGACCCCGTAGAAAAGATCAAAGGATCTTCTTGAGATCCTTT
TTTTCTGCGCGTAATCTGCTGCTTGCAAACAAAAAAACCACCGCTACCAGCGGTGGTTTGTTTGCCGGAT
CAAGAGCTACCAACTCTTTTTCCGAAGGTAACTGGCTTCAGCAGAGCGCAGATACCAAATACTGTTCTTC
TAGTGTAGCCGTAGTTAGGCCACCACTTCAAGAACTCTGTAGCACCGCCTACATACCTCGCTCTGCTAAT
CCTGTTACCAGTGGCTGCTGCCAGTGGCGATAAGTCGTGTCTTACCGGGTTGGACTCAAGACGATAGTTA
CCGGATAAGGCGCAGCGGTCGGGCTGAACGGGGGGTTCGTGCACACAGCCCAGCTTGGAGCGAACGACCT
ACACCGAACTGAGATACCTACAGCGTGAGCTATGAGAAAGCGCCACGCTTCCCGAAGGGAGAAAGGCGGA
CAGGTATCCGGTAAGCGGCAGGGTCGGAACAGGAGAGCGCACGAGGGAGCTTCCAGGGGGAAACGCCTGG
TATCTTTATAGTCCTGTCGGGTTTCGCCACCTCTGACTTGAGCGTCGATTTTTGTGATGCTCGTCAGGGG
GGCGGAGCCTATGGAAAAACGCCAGCAACGCGGCCTTTTTACGGTTCCTGGCCTTTTGCTGGCCTTTTGC
TCACATGGCTCGACAGATCT
